>Addgene plasmid #90970 | pRS313 - prp8 T1872E | addgene full sequence | sequence record 178482 | Addgene NGS Result
ATGAGTGGACTACCGCCCCCACCTCCTGGTTTTGAAGAGGACAGCGACTTAGCACTTCCACCACCACCAC
CACCACCGCCTGGATACGAAATCGAAGAACTGGATAATCCGATGGTGCCATCATCGGTAAATGAGGATAC
ATTCCTTCCGCCTCCACCACCTCCTCCAAGCAACTTCGAAATAAACGCTGAAGAAATTGTGGACTTCACA
TTACCACCGCCACCACCCCCTCCAGGTCTAGATGAATTAGAGACTAAAGCAGAAAAGAAAGTAGAATTAC
ATGGAAAGAGAAAATTGGACATAGGAAAAGATACTTTCGTCACTCGAAAATCAAGAAAGCGTGCAAAAAA
AATGACCAAAAAGGCAAAGAGAAGCAATTTATATACTCCTAAAGCCGAGATGCCACCGGAACATCTGCGA
AAGATTATTAATACTCACAGTGACATGGCCTCCAAAATGTACAATACTGATAAAAAGGCTTTTCTAGGCG
CTCTAAAGTATTTACCGCACGCGATTTTAAAATTGTTAGAGAACATGCCTCATCCATGGGAGCAAGCCAA
AGAAGTTAAAGTTTTATATCACACTTCAGGAGCCATAACATTTGTGAATGAAACACCAAGAGTAATAGAG
CCTGTATATACTGCCCAATGGTCAGCTACTTGGATAGCAATGAGGAGAGAAAAACGAGATAGAACACATT
TTAAAAGAATGAGATTTCCACCTTTCGATGATGACGAACCACCTCTGTCATATGAACAGCACATAGAAAA
TATCGAGCCACTGGATCCTATAAATCTTCCCTTAGACTCTCAAGATGATGAATATGTTAAAGATTGGCTC
TACGATTCCCGGCCCTTGGAGGAGGATAGTAAAAAGGTCAATGGTACATCTTATAAAAAGTGGAGTTTTG
ATTTACCTGAAATGTCGAACTTATATAGGTTATCAACGCCACTTAGAGATGAAGTAACTGACAAAAATTA
CTATTATCTTTTCGATAAAAAATCTTTTTTTAACGGTAAAGCCCTTAATAACGCAATCCCTGGAGGTCCT
AAATTTGAACCTTTATACCCAAGAGAAGAGGAGGAAGATTATAACGAATTCAACTCTATAGATAGAGTAA
TATTTAGGGTTCCTATTAGAAGCGAATATAAGGTAGCGTTTCCTCATCTATATAATTCCCGGCCCCGTTC
AGTGCGCATACCATGGTATAATAATCCAGTGTCGTGTATTATCCAGAACGATGAGGAGTACGACACGCCT
GCACTTTTTTTTGATCCATCGCTGAACCCAATACCTCACTTTATTGATAATAATTCATCCCTCAACGTAT
CAAATACAAAGGAAAACGGTGATTTCACTTTACCTGAAGATTTTGCACCTCTTTTGGCTGAAGAAGAAGA
ACTTATTTTGCCAAATACAAAAGATGCGATGTCGTTATATCATTCACCTTTTCCATTTAATAGAACTAAA
GGAAAAATGGTGAGAGCACAAGATGTTGCCCTGGCTAAAAAATGGTTTTTGCAACATCCTGACGAGGAGT
ATCCCGTTAAAGTTAAGGTCTCTTACCAAAAGCTCTTGAAGAACTACGTGCTAAATGAATTGCACCCTAC
TTTGCCAACAAACCACAACAAAACTAAGTTATTGAAGAGTTTAAAAAATACCAAGTATTTTCAACAAACT
ACAATTGATTGGGTAGAGGCAGGACTCCAGCTATGTCGACAAGGACACAATATGTTAAATTTATTAATCC
ACAGAAAGGGCCTAACTTATTTACATCTCGACTACAATTTCAATTTAAAACCAACTAAAACCTTAACCAC
AAAAGAACGTAAAAAGTCAAGACTTGGAAACTCATTTCATTTGATGCGTGAATTGCTAAAAATGATGAAA
CTGATTGTAGATACACATGTGCAGTTTAGGTTAGGAAATGTAGATGCCTTCCAGTTAGCAGATGGTATAC
ATTATATTTTGAACCACATAGGACAATTGACCGGTATTTATCGTTATAAATATAAAGTAATGCATCAAAT
CCGCGCATGTAAAGATCTGAAACATATCATATATTATAAGTTTAATAAAAATTTGGGAAAAGGACCTGGT
TGTGGATTTTGGCAACCTGCGTGGAGAGTGTGGCTAAATTTCTTAAGAGGCACTATACCACTACTCGAAA
GATATATTGGAAACCTTATCACACGTCAATTTGAAGGCCGTTCTAATGAAATTGTCAAAACTACAACTAA
ACAAAGACTTGACGCCTACTACGATCTTGAGTTACGAAACTCGGTCATGGATGACATTTTAGAAATGATG
CCTGAGAGTATTCGACAGAAAAAGGCAAGAACTATACTGCAACATTTAAGTGAGGCTTGGAGATGTTGGA
AGGCTAATATTCCATGGGATGTTCCTGGTATGCCAGCCCCAATCAAAAAAATAATTGAACGGTATATAAA
ATCCAAAGCTGATGCCTGGGTATCTGCAGCTCATTACAATCGAGAACGTATAAAGCGTGGAGCTCACGTC
GAAAAGACTATGGTTAAAAAAAATCTGGGGCGTTTAACGAGACTTTGGATCAAAAATGAGCAGGAACGTC
AAAGGCAAATACAGAAAAACGGTCCCGAAATTACTCCCGAAGAGGCTACGACCATATTTTCTGTTATGGT
TGAGTGGCTTGAATCAAGGAGCTTTTCACCAATACCATTTCCACCTTTAACTTACAAAAATGATACTAAG
ATATTAGTTCTTGCCCTCGAAGACCTAAAAGATGTCTACGCATCAAAAGTACGTTTAAATGCATCTGAAA
GGGAAGAACTTGCGTTGATAGAGGAGGCTTATGATAATCCTCACGATACTTTGAACAGAATCAAAAAGTA
CTTGTTGACCCAGCGAGTTTTTAAGCCTGTTGATATAACCATGATGGAAAACTATCAAAACATTTCCCCT
GTTTATTCAGTTGATCCCTTGGAAAAGATTACCGATGCATATCTTGATCAGTATTTATGGTACGAAGCTG
ACCAACGAAAGCTTTTCCCAAACTGGATTAAACCAAGTGATTCAGAGATACCACCTCTTCTGGTATACAA
GTGGACTCAGGGTATAAACAACCTATCTGAAATTTGGGATGTATCCAGAGGCCAATCTGCAGTTTTGCTT
GAGACTACTTTGGGTGAAATGGCCGAAAAAATTGACTTTACTTTACTTAATAGATTACTTCGCCTGATTG
TAGATCCTAATATTGCTGACTATATCACTGCAAAAAATAATGTTGTTATCAACTTTAAAGATATGAGTCA
CGTCAACAAATATGGCTTAATACGCGGGTTGAAGTTCGCTTCTTTCATATTCCAATATTACGGACTAGTT
ATAGATCTTTTACTATTGGGTCAGGAAAGGGCTACAGATTTGGCTGGTCCAGCTAACAATCCAAATGAAT
TTATGCAATTCAAGAGCAAAGAAGTAGAAAAGGCACATCCGATCAGACTTTACACCAGATATTTAGATCG
TATATATATGCTTTTTCACTTTGAAGAAGATGAGGGAGAGGAATTGACTGATGAATACTTGGCAGAGAAT
CCAGATCCAAACTTTGAAAACAGCATCGGATACAATAATAGAAAATGCTGGCCCAAAGATTCGCGCATGA
GGCTAATACGTCAGGACGTTAACCTAGGGCGAGCAGTGTTTTGGGAAATTCAAAGTAGGGTGCCAACTTC
GTTAACGTCAATTAAATGGGAAAATGCTTTTGTTTCCGTATACAGTAAAAACAATCCGAACTTACTCTTC
TCTATGTGTGGTTTTGAAGTCAGAATATTACCAAGACAAAGAATGGAAGAGGTGGTTTCTAACGATGAAG
GTGTTTGGGATTTAGTTGACGAAAGAACCAAGCAAAGAACTGCAAAAGCATATTTAAAGGTATCTGAAGA
AGAAATCAAAAAATTTGACAGCAGAATAAGAGGCATATTGATGGCCTCCGGTTCAACCACTTTTACTAAA
GTGGCCGCTAAATGGAACACTTCACTGATATCCCTTTTCACATACTTTAGAGAAGCCATTGTTGCCACGG
AGCCGTTATTAGATATCCTGGTGAAAGGAGAAACAAGAATTCAAAACCGTGTCAAACTTGGTTTAAATTC
GAAAATGCCAACAAGATTTCCACCTGCTGTTTTTTATACACCAAAAGAACTTGGTGGGTTGGGTATGATT
AGTGCTTCTCATATTTTAATTCCTGCATCTGACTTAAGTTGGTCAAAACAGACCGATACTGGAATTACGC
ATTTTCGTGCTGGTATGACGCACGAGGATGAAAAATTAATCCCAACTATCTTCCGTTACATCACTACTTG
GGAAAATGAATTTTTAGACTCTCAAAGGGTGTGGGCCGAGTATGCAACGAAAAGGCAGGAAGCTATTCAG
CAGAATAGGAGGTTAGCTTTTGAAGAACTTGAAGGATCGTGGGATCGTGGTATACCTCGTATTAGCACTT
TATTTCAAAGAGATCGACATACTCTAGCGTATGACAGAGGTCACAGAATCCGTAGGGAATTTAAACAGTA
CTCTCTAGAGAGAAACAGCCCCTTTTGGTGGACAAACTCCCACCATGACGGTAAATTATGGAATTTAAAT
GCCTATAGAACTGATGTGATTCAAGCCCTAGGAGGTATTGAAACAATTTTGGAACACACTTTATTTAAGG
GGACTGGTTTTAATTCATGGGAAGGTTTGTTTTGGGAAAAGGCGTCCGGGTTTGAGGATTCCATGCAATT
TAAGAAGCTAACTCATGCTCAAAGAACTGGTTTAAGCCAAATTCCAAATCGTAGATTTACCTTATGGTGG
TCACCAACTATTAACAGAGCAAATGTCTATGTCGGTTTCTTGGTGCAATTGGATCTGACTGGTATCTTCC
TCCATGGTAAAATTCCTACGTTAAAAATATCTTTAATTCAAATATTCCGTGCTCATTTGTGGCAAAAAAT
ACATGAAAGTATAGTTTTTGATATTTGTCAAATTCTCGATGGTGAGCTAGATGTTTTGCAAATTGAATCT
GTGACTAAAGAAACAGTGCATCCCCGCAAATCGTACAAGATGAATTCATCTGCCGCGGACATAACTATGG
AAAGTGTTCATGAATGGGAAGTTTCAAAACCCTCCCTATTACATGAAACAAATGACTCATTTAAGGGATT
GATTACCAACAAAATGTGGTTTGATGTACAATTGAGATACGGTGATTATGATTCTCATGATATATCTCGT
TATGTGAGGGCAAAATTCCTCGATTATACAACAGATAATGTCAGCATGTATCCCTCCCCAACAGGTGTTA
TGATCGGTATCGATTTGGCTTATAACATGTATGATGCCTATGGTAATTGGTTCAACGGATTAAAACCTTT
GATACAAAATAGTATGAGAACAATTATGAAAGCTAACCCAGCATTATATGTCCTTCGTGAACGTATTAGA
AAAGGTCTTCAAATATATCAATCTAGTGTACAGGAACCATTTTTAAACTCCTCAAACTATGCCGAGTTAT
TCAATAACGACATTAAACTCTTCGTTGACGACACTAATGTGTATAGAGTTACTGTCCACAAGACTTTTGA
AGGGAACGTTGCTGAAAAAGCAATTAATGGTTGCATTTTCACTTTAAATCCAAAGACTGGGCATCTGTTT
CTGAAAATTATCCATACCTCTGTATGGGCCGGTCAAAAACGTTTAAGCCAATTGGCCAAATGGAAAACAG
CTGAGGAAGTTAGTGCTCTTGTGAGATCTTTGCCCAAAGAAGAGCAGCCAAAACAAATTATCGTCACAAG
AAAGGCAATGCTTGATCCTTTAGAGGTTCACATGCTTGACTTTCCTAACATAGCAATCAGGCCAACAGAG
CTGCGACTACCATTTTCAGCTGCAATGTCAATAGATAAACTTTCTGATGTTGTGATGAAAGCTACTGAAC
CTCAGATGGTTCTGTTTAACATTTATGATGATTGGTTAGACCGTATTTCATCGTACACTGCATTTTCTAG
ACTTACACTACTTTTAAGAGCTTTAAAGACGAACGAGGAAAGTGCCAAAATGATTCTACTCAGTGACCCC
ACGATCACTATCAAATCGTACCATTTATGGCCTTCATTCACTGATGAACAATGGATCACTATCGAATCTC
AAATGAGAGATTTGATTTTGACTGAGTACGGCAGAAAATACAATGTCAATATATCTGCCTTAACTCAAAC
GGAAATTAAAGATATTATATTGGGTCAAAATATCAAGGCACCATCTGTGAAGAGACAAAAAATGGCTGAA
TTAGAAGCTGCCAGGTCAGAAAAGCAGAACGACGAAGAAGCTGCAGGTGCATCAACTGTTATGAAAACTA
AAACTATCAATGCGCAAGGTGAGGAGATAGTTGTAGTAGCTTCCGCTGATTACGAAAGTCAAACGTTTAG
T
[735 nt withheld, positions 6442-7176]
TTACAGTTTAGCGAATTGGCGGGGGACGAAGAGTTAGAGGCCGAACAAATCGATGTATTTAGCTGAATAT
ATTCCCCAATAAACTGGAATCTGTTATTTCATAGATATATATGTAAGTATAAGTTTGTATGTATAATATT
CAACGCATTTTTTATGCCCGTCGTAGTTGCTACCTACCACACGATGATGTATTATAATTTCGGAACTACT
TCAAAGCTACGCTTTCCGCACTATGAAAAGCTATAAGTATGTGAAAATTGGTCATTGACTGTGATTCTAT
TTCAAAAAGTAACCAAAGGAGATAGACATCGTTCGGACAGAAAATGGTCCGTTGTCACTCCCATTCCATT
ATGTCCTTCATATAGAAATTGGATATTCTTGTTTTCATTTCGCGCAATAAAGCAATTCCGTGCGGCAGAA
AGAACTTATATATATTTAACTGATCTTACGCTATTTATGGCAAAACTTGTGTTACATTTTTGAAGATAAA
GTTACAATCATTACGGCAGCCTCAAAACAAAATTGGGAGAAAACATACTCAAGTGAGTACTCATTTTGTG
CAAGCAAACACTGACAATTGAAGAGATCGTCAGGATGCCCGGAACGCCACAGAAGAACAAGAGGTCTGCG
AGTATATCTGTTTCACCTGCGAAGAAGACAGAGGAAAAAGAAATAATACAAAATGATTCAAAGGCGATAT
TATCTAAGCAAACTAAGAGGAAAAAAAAGTATGCTTTTGCTCCTATAAATAACTTAAATGGGAAGAACAC
CAAGGTATCCAATGCAAGTGTCCTAAAGTCAATAGCCGTTTCACAAGTACGAAATACATCAAGAACAAAA
GATATAAACAAAGCAGTTAGCAAGAGCGTAAAGCAATTACCAAATTCACAAGTTAAACCGAAACGGGAAA
TGTCTAATTTGAGTAGGCATCACGATTTCACTCAAGACGAGGACGGCCCCATGGAAGAAGTAATATGGAA
ATATTCACCTTTACAACGAGATATGTCCGACAAAACAACAAGCGCTGCCGAATACTCTGATGACTACGAA
GATGTCCAAAATCCCTCTTCTACACCTATAGTCCCTAATCGACTGAAAACTGTTCTTAGTTTCACAAATA
TCCAAGTACCCAACGCTGACGTAAATCAACTCATTCAAGAAAATGGAAATGAGCAAGTGCGTCCTAAACC
AGCAGAAATATCTACCAGGGAGTCTCTCCGTAATATAGATGATATTCTCGATGATATAGAGGGCGATTTA
ACTATAAAACCGACGATAACGAAATTCAGCGATTTGCCATCTTCACCCATCAAGGCACCCAACGTTGAAA
AAAAAGCAGAGGTGAATGCAGAAGAAGTAGATAAAATGGATTCAACAGGAGATAGCAACGATGGCGATGA
CTCTTTGATAGATATTTTAACTCAAAAGTATGTTGAGAAACGCAAGAGTGAGAGTCAGATAACAATTCAA
GGCAACACCAATCAAAAAAGTGGAGCCCAGGAAAGTTGTGGGAAGAATGATAACACAAAATCGAGAGGAG
AAATTGAAGATCATGAAAATGTAGACAATCAAGCCAAAACAGGCAATGCATTTTATGAGAATGAAGAAGA
CAGTAATTGCCAAAGAATTAAAAAAAATGAAAAAATAGAATACAATTCTTCAGACGAATTTTCAGACGAT
TCACTAATTGAACTATTGAACGAAACTCAAACACAAGTGGAACCTAACACTATTGAACAAGATTTAGACA
AAGTGGAGAAAATGGTCTCTGACGATTTGAGAATTGCTACTGATTCCACTTTATCCGCATATGCTCTCAG
AGCTAAGTCTGGTGCTCCAAGAGACGGCGTAGTACGATTAGTAATAGTAAGCTTACCTCCAATTCGCCCT
ATAGTGAGTCGTATTACAATTCACTGGCCGTCGTTTTACAACGTCGTGACTGGGAAAACCCTGGCGTTAC
CCAACTTAATCGCCTTGCAGCACATCCCCCTTTCGCCAGCTGGCGTAATAGCGAAGAGGCCCGCACCGAT
CGCCCTTCCCAACAGTTGCGCAGCCTGAATGGCGAATGG
[124 nt withheld, positions 9246-9369]
C
[91 nt withheld, positions 9371-9461]
A
[49 nt withheld, positions 9463-9511]
CCTTTGACGTTGGAGTCCACGTTCTTT
[37 nt withheld, positions 9539-9575]
ACCCTATCTCGGTCTATTCTTTTGATTTATAAGGGATTTTGCCGATTTCGGCCTATTGGTTAAAAAATGA
GCTGATTTAACAAAAATTTAACGCGAATTTTAACAAAATATTAACGCTTACAATTTCCTGATGCGGTATT
TTCTCCTTACGCATCTGTGCGGTATTTCACACCGCATAGATCCGTCGAGTTCAAGAGAAAAAAAAAGAAA
AAGCAAAAAGAAAAAAGGAAAGCGCGCCTCGTTCAGAATGACACGTATAGAATGATGCATTACCTTGTCA
TCTTCAGTATCATACTGTTCGTATACATACTTACTGACATTCATAGGTATACATATATACACATGTATAT
ATATCGTATGCTGCAGCTTTAAATAATCGGTGTCACTACATAAGAACACCTTTGGTGGAGGGAACATCGT
TGGTACCATTGGGCGAGGTGGCTTCTCTTATGGCAACCGCAAGAGCCTTGAACGCACTCTCACTACGGTG
ATGATCATTCTTGCCTCGCAGACAATCAACGTGGAGGGTAATTCTGCTAGCCTCTGCAAAGCTTTCAAGA
AAATGCGGGATCATCTCGCAAGAGAGATCTCCTACTTTCTCCCTTTGCAAACCAAGTTCGACAACTGCGT
ACGGCCTGTTCGAAAGATCTACCACCGCTCTGGAAAGTGCCTCATCCAAAGGCGCAAATCCTGATCCAAA
CCTTTTTACTCCACGCACGGCCCCTAGGGCCTCTTTAAAAGCTTGACCGAGAGCAATCCCGCAGTCTTCA
GTGGTGTGATGGTCGTCTATGTGTAAGTCACCAATGCACTCAACGATTAGCGACCAGCCGGAATGCTTGG
CCAGAGCATGTATCATATGGTCCAGAAACCCTATACCTGTGTGGACGTTAATCACTTGCGATTGTGTGGC
CTGTTCTGCTACTGCTTCTGCCTCTTTTTCTGGGAAGATCGAGTGCTCTATCGCTAGGGGACCACCCTTT
AAAGAGATCGCAATCTGAATCTTGGTTTCATTTGTAATACGCTTTACTAGGGCTTTCTGCTCTGTCATCT
TTGCCTTCGTTTATCTTGCCTGCTCATTTTTTAGTATATTCTTCGAAGAAATCACATTACTTTATATAAT
GTATAATTCATTATGTGATAATGCCAATCGCTAAGAAAAAAAAAGAGTCATCCGCTAGGTGGAAAAAAAA
AAATGAAAATCATTACCGAGGCATAAAAAAATATAGAGTGTACTAGAGGAGGCCAAGAGTAATAGAAAAA
GAAAATTGCGGGAAAGGACTGTGTTATGACTTCCCTGACTAATGCCGTGTTCAAACGATACCTGGCAGTG
ACTCCTAGCGCTCACCAAGCTCTTAAAACGGGAATTTATGGTGCACTCTCAGTACAATCTGCTCTGATGC
CGCATAGTTAAGCCAGCCCCGACACCCGCCAACACCCGCTGACGCGCCCTGACGGGCTTGTCTGCTCCCG
GCATCCGCTTACAGACAAGCTGTGACCGTCTCCGGGAGCTGCATGTGTCAGAGGTTTTCACCGTCATCAC
CGAAACGCGCGAGACGAAAGGGCCTCGTGATACGCCTATTTTTATAGGTTAATGTCATGATAATAATGGT
TTCTTAGGGTCCTTTTCATCACGTGCTATAAAAATAATTATAATTTAAATTTTTTAATATAAATATATAA
ATTAAAAATAGAAAGTAAAAAAAGAAATTAAAGAAAAAATAGTTTTTGTTTTCCGAAGATGTAAAAGACT
CTAGGGGGATCGCCAACAAATACTACCTTTTATCTTGCTCTTCCTGCTCTCAGGTATTAATGCCGAATTG
TTTCATCTTGTCTGTGTAGAAGACCACACACGAAAATCCTGTGATTTTACATTTTACTTATCGTTAATCG
AATGTATATCTATTTAATCTGCTTTTCTTGTCTAATAAATATATATGTAAAGTACGCTTTTTGTTGAAAT
TTTTTAAACCTTTGTTTATTTTTTTTTCTTCATTCCGTAACTCTTCTACCTTCTTTATTTACTTTCTAAA
ATCCAAATACAAAACATAAAAATAAATAAACACAGAGTAAATTCCCAAATTATTCCATCATTAAAAGATA
CGAGGCGCGTGTAAGTTACAGGCAAGCGATCCGTCAGGTGGCACTTTTCGGGGAAATGTGCGCGGAACCC
CTATTTGTTTATTTTTCTAAATACATTCAAATATGTATCCGCTCATGAGACAATAACCCTGATAAATGCT
TCAATAATATTGAAAAAGGAAGAGTATGAGTATTCAACATTTCCGTGTCGCCCTTATTCCCTTTTTTGCG
GCATTTTGCCTTCCTGTTTTTGCTCACCCAGAAACGCTGGTGAAAGTAAAAGATGCTGAAGATCAGTTGG
GTGCACGAGTGGGTTACATCGAACTGGATCTCAACAGCGGTAAGATCCTTGAGAGTTTTCGCCCCGAAGA
ACGTTTTCCAATGATGAGCACTTTTAAAGTTCTGCTATGTGGCGCGGTATTATCCCGTATTGACGCCGGG
CAAGAGCAACTCGGTCGCCGCATACACTATTCTCAGAATGACTTGGTTGAGTACTCACCAGTCACAGAAA
AGCATCTTACGGATGGCATGACAGTAAGAGAATTATGCAGTGCTGCCATAACCATGAGTGATAACACTGC
GGCCAACTTACTTCTGACAACGATCGGAGGACCGAAGGAGCTAACCGCTTTTTTGCACAACATGGGGGAT
CATGTAACTCGCCTTGATCGTTGGGAACCGGAGCTGAATGAAGCCATACCAAACGACGAGCGTGACACCA
CGATGCCTGTAGCAATGGCAACAACGTTGCGCAAACTATTAACTGGCGAACTACTTACTCTAGCTTCCCG
GCAACAATTAATAGACTGGATGGAGGCGGATAAAGTTGCAGGACCACTTCTGCGCTCGGCCCTTCCGGCT
GGCTGGTTTATTGCTGATAAATCTGGAGCCGGTGAGCGTGGGTCTCGCGGTATCATTGCAGCACTGGGGC
CAGATGGTAAGCCCTCCCGTATCGTAGTTATCTACACGACGGGGAGTCAGGCAACTATGGATGAACGAAA
TAGACAGATCGCTGAGATAGGTGCCTCACTGATTAAGCATTGGTAACTGTCAGACCAAGTTTACTCATAT
ATACTTTAGATTGATTTAAAACTTCATTTTTAATTTAAAAGGATCTAGGTGAAGATCCTTTTTGATAATC
TCATGACCAAAATCCCTTAACGTGAGTTTTCGTTCCACTGAGCGTCAGACCCCGTAGAAAAGATCAAAGG
ATCTTCTTGAGATCCTTTTTTTCTGCGCGTAATCTGCTGCTTGCAAACAAAAAAACCACCGCTACCAGCG
GTGGTTTGTTTGCCGGATCAAGAGCTACCAACTCTTTTTCCGAAGGTAACTGGCTTCAGCAGAGCGCAGA
TACCAAATACTGTTCTTCTAGTGTAGCCGTAGTTAGGCCACCACTTCAAGAACTCTGTAGCACCGCCTAC
ATACCTCGCTCTGCTAATCCTGTTACCAGTGGCTGCTGCCAGTGGCGATAAGTCGTGTCTTACCGGGTTG
GACTCAAGACGATAGTTACCGGATAAGGCGCAGCGGTCGGGCTGAACGGGGGGTTCGTGCACACAGCCCA
GCTTGGAGCGAACGACCTACACCGAACTGAGATACCTACAGCGTGAGCTATGAGAAAGCGCCACGCTTCC
CGAAGGGAGAAAGGCGGACAGGTATCCGGTAAGCGGCAGGGTCGGAACAGGAGAGCGCACGAGGGAGCTT
CCAGGGGGAAACGCCTGGTATCTTTATAGTCCTGTCGGGTTTCGCCACCTCTGACTTGAGCGTCGATTTT
TGTGATGCTCGTCAGGGGGGCGGAGCCTATGGAAAAACGCCAGCAACGCGGCCTTTTTACGGTTCCTGGC
CTTTTGCTGGCCTTTTGCTCACATGTTCTTTCCTGCGTTATCCCCTGATTCTGTGGATAACCGTATTACC
GCCTTTGAGTGAGCTGATACCGCTCGCCGCAGCCGAACGACCGAGCGCAGCGAGTCAGTGAGCGAGGAAG
CGGAAGAGCGCCCAATACGCAAACCGCCTCTCCCCGCGCGTTGGCCGATTCATTAATGCAGCTGGCACGA
CAGGTTTCCCGACTGGAAAGCGGGCAGTGAGCGCAACGCAATTAATGTGAGTTAGCTCACTCATTAGGCA
CCCCAGGCTTTACACTTTATGCTTCCGGCTCGTATGTTGTGTGGAATTGTGAGCGGATAACAATTTCACA
CAGGAAACAGCTATGACCATGATTACGCCAAGCTCGAAATTAACCCTCACTAAAGGGAACAAAAGCTGGT
ACCGGGCCCCCCCTCGAGACTTCAAAGCATGGTTTGGTTTGGGCCAGGCTTATGCTCTCCTGGACATGCA
TTTATATTCTCTTTACTACTTCCAGAAAGCTTGCACTTTGAAACCTTGGGATCGTCGGATTTGGCAAGTA
TTGGGAGAATGTTATAGTAAGACGGGAAATAAGGTAGAAGCTATAAAATGCTACAAAAGATCCATAAAAG
CTTCACAAACGGTCGATCAAAATACTTCAATATATTACCGGTTAGCGCAACTATATGAAGAACTTGAAGA
CTTGCAAGAATGTAAGAAGTTCATGATGAAATGTGTAGATGTGGAAGAACTTCTGGAAGGTATAGTAACA
GATGAAACCGTGAAGGCTAGGCTTTGGCTGGCAATATTTGAGATTAAGGCAGGAAACTACCAATTGGCTT
ATGATTATGCCATGGGGGTATCTAGTGGAACGTCTCAAGAGATTGAAGAGGCTCGTATGCTGGCTCGGGA
GTGCAGAAGGCATATGTAGTGAAGTGAACATACACATAGCTATTCGTACTAAATGATATGAAATTTTTAT
AAATGCCAGGCTATATAGCTATTTAAAGTGACCATGGCAGAAGGATGAACCGAGGTAATACGGCTAGTAC
AAAAGCAACAAAGTTAGGAATACAATTTGAGAAACGAAGACCATAGAAAATACTTGTGCGATTGAACTTC
CTTCCAAAAAAAAAATAGCGTCAAAGAAAG
Features (pLannotate 1.2.2; 21 found; start..end, strand, type, name):
      1..7239    +  CDS            PRP8 (sequence partly withheld): PRP8_YEAST - Also known as DBF3, DNA39, RNA8, SLT21, USA2. Experimental evidence at protein level: Swiss-Prot protein existence level 1. Functions as a scaffold that mediates the ordered assembly of spliceosomal proteins and snRNAs. Required for association of BRR2 with the spliceosomal U5 snRNP, and the subsequent assembly of the U4/U6-U5 tri-snRNP complex. Functions as scaffold that positions spliceosomal U2, U5 and U6 snRNAs at splice sites on pre-mRNA substrates, so that splicing can occur. Interacts with both the 5' and the 3' splice site, as well as the branch region. Has a role in branc
   7771..9051    +  CDS            DNA2 (fragment): DNA2_YEAST - Experimental evidence at protein level: Swiss-Prot protein existence level 1. Key enzyme involved in DNA replication and DNA repair. Involved in Okazaki fragments processing by cleaving long flaps that escape FEN1: flaps that are longer than 27 nucleotides are coated by replication protein A complex (RPA), leading to recruit DNA2 which cleaves the flap until it is too short to bind RPA and becomes a substrate for FEN1. Also involved in 5'-end resection of DNA during double-strand break (DSB) repair by mediating the cleavage of 5'-ssDNA. Possesses different enzymatic activities, su
   9064..9082    -  promoter       T7 promoter: promoter for bacteriophage T7 RNA polymerase
   9085..9242    +  CDS            lacZα (fragment): LacZα fragment of β-galactosidase; lacZ fragment
   9246..9674    +  rep_origin     f1 ori (sequence partly withheld): f1 bacteriophage origin of replication; arrow indicates direction of (+) strand synthesis
   9702..9753    -  misc_feature   bom (fragment): basis of mobility region from pBR322
   9961..10623   -  CDS            HIS3: imidazoleglycerol-phosphate dehydratase, required for histidine biosynthesis; S. cerevisiae HIS3; yeast auxotrophic marker
  10624..10811   -  promoter       HIS3 promoter: S. cerevisiae HIS3
  10861..10941   +  CDS            MRM1 (fragment): MRM1_YEAST - Also known as PET56 From Saccharomyces cerevisiae (strain ATCC 204508 / S288c) (Baker's yeast).
  10942..10991   -  misc_feature   bom (fragment): basis of mobility region from pBR322
  11093..11128   -  CDS            rop (fragment): Rop protein, which maintains plasmids at low copy number; rop
  11203..11706   +  misc_feature   CEN/ARS: S. cerevisiae CEN6 centromere fused to an autonomously replicating sequence
  11736..11840   +  promoter       AmpR promoter: bla
  11841..12701   +  CDS            AmpR: β-lactamase; bla; confers resistance to ampicillin, carbenicillin, and related antibiotics
  12872..13460   +  rep_origin     ori: high-copy-number ColE1/pMB1/pBR322/pUC origin of replication
  13643..13735   +  CDS            lacI (fragment): lac repressor; lacI; The lac repressor binds to the lac operator to inhibit transcription in E. coli. This inhibition can be relieved by adding lactose or isopropyl-β-D-thiogalactopyranoside (IPTG).
  13748..13769   +  protein_bind   CAP binding site: CAP binding activates transcription in the presence of cAMP. E. coli catabolite activator protein
  13784..13814   +  promoter       lac promoter: promoter for the E. coli lac operon
  13818..13840   +  protein_bind   lac operator (fragment): The lac repressor binds to the lac operator to inhibit transcription in E. coli. This inhibition can be relieved by adding lactose or isopropyl-β-D-thiogalactopyranoside (IPTG). lac repressor encoded by lacI
  13883..13901   +  promoter       T3 promoter: promoter for bacteriophage T3 RNA polymerase
  13927..14421   +  CDS            CDC23 (fragment): CDC23_YEAST - Experimental evidence at protein level: Swiss-Prot protein existence level 1. Component of the anaphase promoting complex/cyclosome (APC/C), a cell cycle-regulated E3 ubiquitin-protein ligase complex that controls progression through mitosis and the G1 phase of the cell cycle. The APC/C is thought to confer substrate specificity and, in the presence of ubiquitin-conjugating E2 enzymes, it catalyzes the formation of protein-ubiquitin conjugates that are subsequently degraded by the 26S proteasome. In early mitosis, the APC/C is activated by CDC20 and targets securin PDS1, the B-ty
