[The description below was written by a language model from this plasmid's Addgene catalogue record and pLannotate feature annotations shown in this document.]
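Description:
pRS313 - prp8 T1872E is a yeast–E. coli shuttle plasmid of about 14.6 kb, built on the pRS313 backbone and carrying a mutant allele of the Saccharomyces cerevisiae splicing factor gene PRP8. In yeast it is maintained as a centromeric plasmid through a CEN6/ARS element, which normally gives stable, low-copy inheritance. Selection is by histidine prototrophy from the HIS3 marker under its own promoter. In E. coli it replicates from a high-copy ColE1/pUC-type origin and is selected with ampicillin via the β-lactamase gene. The backbone also retains an f1 origin, remnants of the lacZα/lac promoter region, and T3 and T7 promoters flanking the cloning site.

The insert is a genomic-style fragment rather than a bare open reading frame. The roughly 7.2 kb PRP8 coding sequence is annotated together with partial coding sequences of CDC23 upstream and DNA2 downstream. No heterologous yeast promoter is annotated, and about 220 bp lie between the CDC23 fragment and the PRP8 start. This suggests that expression comes from native PRP8 flanking sequence, although the record does not state the promoter. No epitope tags or reporters are annotated.

Prp8 is the large U5 snRNP scaffold protein that positions the U2, U5 and U6 snRNAs and the pre-mRNA splice sites for catalysis. The T1872E substitution is the defining change in this plasmid. The associated publication concerns a structural toggle in the Prp8 RNaseH domain that balances splicing fidelity against catalytic efficiency, so this plasmid most likely serves to express the mutant allele in yeast for such splicing studies, though the stated purpose is simply "yeast vector".
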