Addgene plasmid #90970: pRS313 - prp8 T1872E
Purpose: yeast vector
Depositing lab: Christine Guthrie. Depositing organization: University of California, San Francisco (UCSF). Publication: Structural toggle in the RNaseH domain of Prp8 helps balance splicing fidelity and catalytic efficiency. Mayerle M, Raghavan M, Ledoux S, Price A, Stepankiw N, Hadjivassiliou H, Moehle EA, Mendoza SD, Pleiss JA, Guthrie C, Abelson J. Proc Natl Acad Sci U S A. 2017 Apr 17. pii: 201701462. doi: 10.1073/pnas.1701462114. PubMed 28416677.
Backbone
  Vector backbone: pRS313
  Vector type: Yeast Expression
  Selectable markers: HIS3
Growth in bacteria
  Bacterial resistance: Ampicillin, 100 μg/mL
  Growth temperature: 37°C
  Growth strain: DH5alpha
  Copy number: Unknown
Gene/Insert
  Gene/Insert name: PRP8
  Species: S. cerevisiae (budding yeast)
  Mutation: T1872E
  Entrez Gene: PRP8 (a.k.a. YHR165C, DBF3, DNA39, RNA8, SLT21, USA2)
Resource information
  A portion of this plasmid was derived from a plasmid made by: Kuhn and Brow, Genetics 155: 1667–1682; Price et al., RNA. 2014 Jan;20(1):46-60
Terms and licenses: Academic/Nonprofit Terms; Industry Terms: Not Available to Industry
How to cite: pRS313 - prp8 T1872E was a gift from Christine Guthrie (Addgene plasmid # 90970 ; http://n2t.net/addgene:90970 ; RRID:Addgene_90970)
